Addgene plasmid #163271: B9NTK7
Purpose: Inducible expression of UniProt identifier B9NTK7
Depositing lab: Martin Engqvist. Depositing organization: Chalmers University of Technology. Publication: Experimental and computational investigation of enzyme functional annotations uncovers misannotation in the EC 1.1.3.15 enzyme class. Rembeza E, Engqvist MKM. PLoS Comput Biol. 2021 Sep 23;17(9):e1009446. doi: 10.1371/journal.pcbi.1009446. eCollection 2021 Sep. PubMed 34555022.
Backbone
  Vector backbone: pET21a(+)
  Vector type: Bacterial Expression
Growth in bacteria
  Bacterial resistance: Ampicillin, 100 μg/mL
  Growth temperature: 37°C
  Growth strain: DH5alpha
  Copy number: High Copy
Gene/Insert
  Gene/Insert name: B9NTK7 (alt name: flavoprotein oxidoreductase)
  Species: Rhodobacteraceae bacterium
  Promoter: T7
  Tag / fusion protein: T7 (N terminal on backbone); 10xHis (C terminal on backbone)
  Cloning method: Unknown
  Sequencing primers: 5′ T7; 3′ T7-term
Terms and licenses: Academic/Nonprofit Terms; Industry Terms: Not Available to Industry
Depositor comments: Insert name is a UniProt identifier
How to cite: B9NTK7 was a gift from Martin Engqvist (Addgene plasmid # 163271 ; http://n2t.net/addgene:163271 ; RRID:Addgene_163271)
