[The description below was written by a language model from this plasmid's Addgene catalogue record and pLannotate feature annotations shown in this document.]
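Description:
B9NTK7 is a bacterial expression plasmid built on the pET21a(+) backbone for inducible production in E. coli of the protein with UniProt identifier B9NTK7, annotated as a flavoprotein oxidoreductase from a Rhodobacteraceae bacterium. The coding region sits downstream of a T7 promoter with an adjacent lac operator and the strong phage T7 gene 10 ribosome binding site, and is followed by the T7 terminator. The plasmid carries its own lacI gene and promoter, so the lac repressor keeps transcription off until IPTG or lactose is added. Expression also requires a host that supplies T7 RNA polymerase. The catalogue lists an N-terminal T7 tag and a C-terminal 10xHis tag from the backbone. The feature table detects a polyhistidine stretch just before the terminator, consistent with an affinity tag for purification, but does not separately annotate the insert or the T7 tag.

Propagation relies on a ColE1/pMB1-type origin with the pBR322 bom and rop elements, and selection is by ampicillin through the β-lactamase gene. An f1 origin is also present, which permits single-stranded DNA production. The short tetracycline-resistance fragments are backbone remnants. The small HTLV LTR hit inside the insert region, and probably the T7 gene 10B "SET1" hit just ahead of the terminator, are most likely spurious annotation matches rather than functional parts.

Two sequence records are supplied. The full 6,821 nt record covers the whole plasmid. A shorter 4,333 nt analyzer record shows a truncated origin and lacI and a somewhat shorter interval between the RBS and the His tag, so it appears to be an incomplete assembly. The associated work examined enzyme functional annotation within the EC 1.1.3.15 class, suggesting the construct was used to express and test this candidate enzyme.
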