Features (pLannotate 1.2.2; 19 found; start..end, strand, type, name):
      1..19      +  promoter       T7 promoter: promoter for bacteriophage T7 RNA polymerase
     20..44      +  protein_bind   lac operator: The lac repressor binds to the lac operator to inhibit transcription in E. coli. This inhibition can be relieved by adding lactose or isopropyl-β-D-thiogalactopyranoside (IPTG). lac repressor encoded by lacI
     59..81      +  RBS            RBS: efficient ribosome binding site from bacteriophage T7 gene 10 (Olins and Rangwala, 1989)
   1039..1055    +  LTR            5' LTR (truncated) (fragment): truncated 5' long terminal repeat (LTR) from human T-cell leukemia virus (HTLV) type 1
   1547..1570    +  CDS            9xHis (fragment): 9xHis affinity tag
   1580..1629    +  CDS            SET1 (fragment): solubility-enhancement tag derived from T7 phage gene 10B
   1637..1684    +  terminator     T7 terminator: transcription terminator for bacteriophage T7 RNA polymerase
   1721..2149    +  rep_origin     f1 ori (sequence partly withheld): f1 bacteriophage origin of replication; arrow indicates direction of (+) strand synthesis
   2202..2306    +  promoter       AmpR promoter: bla
   2307..3167    +  CDS            AmpR: β-lactamase; bla; confers resistance to ampicillin, carbenicillin, and related antibiotics
   3338..3926    +  rep_origin     ori: high-copy-number ColE1/pMB1/pBR322/pUC origin of replication
   4112..4251    -  misc_feature   bom: basis of mobility region from pBR322
   4353..4544    -  CDS            rop: Rop protein, which maintains plasmids at low copy number; rop
   4561..4941    +  CDS            YPB1_ECOLX: Protein predicted: Swiss-Prot protein existence level 4. From Escherichia coli.
   5013..5304    -  CDS            TcR (fragment): tetracycline efflux protein; tet; confers resistance to tetracycline
   5319..5340    -  protein_bind   CAP binding site: CAP binding activates transcription in the presence of cAMP. E. coli catabolite activator protein
   5353..6435    -  CDS            lacI: lac repressor; lacI; The lac repressor binds to the lac operator to inhibit transcription in E. coli. This inhibition can be relieved by adding lactose or isopropyl-β-D-thiogalactopyranoside (IPTG).
   6436..6513    -  promoter       lacI promoter: lacI
   6521..6800    -  CDS            TcR (fragment): tetracycline efflux protein; tet; confers resistance to tetracycline
>Addgene plasmid #163271 | B9NTK7 | addgene full sequence | sequence record 354321 | Addgene NGS Result
TAATACGACTCACTATAGGGGAATTGTGAGCGGATAACAATTCCCCTCTAGAAATAATTTTGTTTAACTT
TAAGAAGGAGATATACATATGGAAATGCCTAAACCATCACCCGACGTGCTGCGCCGTAAAGGGGCGGTTG
TAGCACGCTTGAGCCAAGTTCTGCCGCAGGATGCCATTATCCAGGATGAAGCGGAGACGCGCGCATACGA
GTGCGACGCGCTGACTGCCTATAAGTGTGCGCCCATGATCGCGGTTTTACCCTCTACTACTCAACAAGTT
TCTGACGTATTACGTATTTGTCACGAAGAGGGCGTGCCTGTTGTCCCACGCGGAGCAGGAACGAGCCTGG
CGGGTGGAGCGTTACCGACTGCAGACTGCGTTATCCTGGGCGTTGCTCGTATGAATGACGTGCTTGAGGT
GGATTATGATAACCGTTTTATTCGTGTCCAGACAGGCCGTACCAATTTGTCGGTGACCGGGGCGGTGGAA
GAAGAGGACTTCTTCTATGCCCCAGATCCTTCTTCACAGTTAGCATGCGCTATTGCGGGGAATATCGCCA
TGAACTCGGGTGGTGCCCATTGCCTGAAATACGGGGTTACTACTAACAACTTGATGGGCGTGACAATGGT
CATGATGGACGGCACAGTTGTTGAAATCGGCGGCGCGTATCTCGATGCAGGTGGCTTGGATTTGCTTGGT
GTCATTTGCGGGTCGGAAGGGCAGCTTGGTGTTGTAACCGAGGCCACTCTCCGTATTCTGCGCAAGCCTG
AAGGTGCGCGCCCAGTCCTGATGGGTTTCGACGATAACGAGGTTGCCGGACAATGTGTGTCGGATATCAT
CAAATCGGGTATTCTCCCGGTCGCTATCGAGTTTATGGATCGCCTTTGCATTCAGGCCTCGGAAAAGTTC
GCACAAGCCGGGTACCCTGATTGCGAGGCTCTTCTGATCGTAGAGGTCGAGGGCTCTGAGGCGGAAATCG
ACTCGCAGTTATCAAAGATTGTGGAAATTGCGAAGCGCCATAACCCGGTGGAGCTGCGTGAGTCGCGTTC
TGCCGAGGAGTCAGCGCGCATCTGGCTTGGACGTAAGTCGGCTTTCGGTGCGATGGGACAGCTGAATGAC
TACATGTGCCTCGATGGGACGATTCCAGTGTCATCACTGCCGTTTGTTCTGCGTCGTATTGGCGAGCTGT
CCAAAGATTACGGTTTACCGGTGGGAAACGTATTTCATGCAGGAGACGGGAATATGCATCCCCTCATCTT
ATTTGATGCGAACAAGCCGGGCGATTTAGAGAAATGCGAGGCCTTCGGTGCCGATATTCTTACTTTGTGC
GTAGATGCCGGTGGATGTCTGACTGGGGAGCACGGAGTCGGCATTGAAAAGCGCGACCTGATGACGCATC
AGTATACGCCCCAAGATTTAGAGGCCCAGATGGCCGTAAAAGACGTTTTCGATCCGGGCTGGCTTTTAAA
TCCGGCCAAGGTGTTTCCGCTGGCGGCGTCAGAGCCACGTCGTATGGCCGCGGAAGCCGCAGCACTCGAG
CATCATCACCATCACCACCACCACCACCACTGAGATCCGGCTGCTAACAAAGCCCGAAAGGAAGCTGAGT
TGGCTGCTGCCACCGCTGAGCAATAACTAGCATAACCCCTTGGGGCCTCTAAACGGGTCTTGAGGGGTTT
TTTGCTGAAAGGAGGAACTATATCCGGATTGGCGAATGGG
[124 nt withheld, positions 1721-1844]
C
[91 nt withheld, positions 1846-1936]
A
[49 nt withheld, positions 1938-1986]
CCTTTGACGTTGGAGTCCACGTTCTTT
[37 nt withheld, positions 2014-2050]
ACCCTATCTCGGTCTATTCTTTTGATTTATAAGGGATTTTGCCGATTTCGGCCTATTGGTTAAAAAATGA
GCTGATTTAACAAAAATTTAACGCGAATTTTAACAAAATATTAACGCTTACAATTTAGGTGGCACTTTTC
GGGGAAATGTGCGCGGAACCCCTATTTGTTTATTTTTCTAAATACATTCAAATATGTATCCGCTCATGAG
ACAATAACCCTGATAAATGCTTCAATAATATTGAAAAAGGAAGAGTATGAGTATTCAACATTTCCGTGTC
GCCCTTATTCCCTTTTTTGCGGCATTTTGCCTTCCTGTTTTTGCTCACCCAGAAACGCTGGTGAAAGTAA
AAGATGCTGAAGATCAGTTGGGTGCACGAGTGGGTTACATCGAACTGGATCTCAACAGCGGTAAGATCCT
TGAGAGTTTTCGCCCCGAAGAACGTTTTCCAATGATGAGCACTTTTAAAGTTCTGCTATGTGGCGCGGTA
TTATCCCGTATTGACGCCGGGCAAGAGCAACTCGGTCGCCGCATACACTATTCTCAGAATGACTTGGTTG
AGTACTCACCAGTCACAGAAAAGCATCTTACGGATGGCATGACAGTAAGAGAATTATGCAGTGCTGCCAT
AACCATGAGTGATAACACTGCGGCCAACTTACTTCTGACAACGATCGGAGGACCGAAGGAGCTAACCGCT
TTTTTGCACAACATGGGGGATCATGTAACTCGCCTTGATCGTTGGGAACCGGAGCTGAATGAAGCCATAC
CAAACGACGAGCGTGACACCACGATGCCTGCAGCAATGGCAACAACGTTGCGCAAACTATTAACTGGCGA
ACTACTTACTCTAGCTTCCCGGCAACAATTAATAGACTGGATGGAGGCGGATAAAGTTGCAGGACCACTT
CTGCGCTCGGCCCTTCCGGCTGGCTGGTTTATTGCTGATAAATCTGGAGCCGGTGAGCGTGGGTCTCGCG
GTATCATTGCAGCACTGGGGCCAGATGGTAAGCCCTCCCGTATCGTAGTTATCTACACGACGGGGAGTCA
GGCAACTATGGATGAACGAAATAGACAGATCGCTGAGATAGGTGCCTCACTGATTAAGCATTGGTAACTG
TCAGACCAAGTTTACTCATATATACTTTAGATTGATTTAAAACTTCATTTTTAATTTAAAAGGATCTAGG
TGAAGATCCTTTTTGATAATCTCATGACCAAAATCCCTTAACGTGAGTTTTCGTTCCACTGAGCGTCAGA
CCCCGTAGAAAAGATCAAAGGATCTTCTTGAGATCCTTTTTTTCTGCGCGTAATCTGCTGCTTGCAAACA
AAAAAACCACCGCTACCAGCGGTGGTTTGTTTGCCGGATCAAGAGCTACCAACTCTTTTTCCGAAGGTAA
CTGGCTTCAGCAGAGCGCAGATACCAAATACTGTCCTTCTAGTGTAGCCGTAGTTAGGCCACCACTTCAA
GAACTCTGTAGCACCGCCTACATACCTCGCTCTGCTAATCCTGTTACCAGTGGCTGCTGCCAGTGGCGAT
AAGTCGTGTCTTACCGGGTTGGACTCAAGACGATAGTTACCGGATAAGGCGCAGCGGTCGGGCTGAACGG
GGGGTTCGTGCACACAGCCCAGCTTGGAGCGAACGACCTACACCGAACTGAGATACCTACAGCGTGAGCT
ATGAGAAAGCGCCACGCTTCCCGAAGGGAGAAAGGCGGACAGGTATCCGGTAAGCGGCAGGGTCGGAACA
GGAGAGCGCACGAGGGAGCTTCCAGGGGGAAACGCCTGGTATCTTTATAGTCCTGTCGGGTTTCGCCACC
TCTGACTTGAGCGTCGATTTTTGTGATGCTCGTCAGGGGGGCGGAGCCTATGGAAAAACGCCAGCAACGC
GGCCTTTTTACGGTTCCTGGCCTTTTGCTGGCCTTTTGCTCACATGTTCTTTCCTGCGTTATCCCCTGAT
TCTGTGGATAACCGTATTACCGCCTTTGAGTGAGCTGATACCGCTCGCCGCAGCCGAACGACCGAGCGCA
GCGAGTCAGTGAGCGAGGAAGCGGAAGAGCGCCTGATGCGGTATTTTCTCCTTACGCATCTGTGCGGTAT
TTCACACCGCAATGGTGCACTCTCAGTACAATCTGCTCTGATGCCGCATAGTTAAGCCAGTATACACTCC
GCTATCGCTACGTGACTGGGTCATGGCTGCGCCCCGACACCCGCCAACACCCGCTGACGCGCCCTGACGG
GCTTGTCTGCTCCCGGCATCCGCTTACAGACAAGCTGTGACCGTCTCCGGGAGCTGCATGTGTCAGAGGT
TTTCACCGTCATCACCGAAACGCGCGAGGCAGCTGCGGTAAAGCTCATCAGCGTGGTCGTGAAGCGATTC
ACAGATGTCTGCCTGTTCATCCGCGTCCAGCTCGTTGAGTTTCTCCAGAAGCGTTAATGTCTGGCTTCTG
ATAAAGCGGGCCATGTTAAGGGCGGTTTTTTCCTGTTTGGTCACTGATGCCTCCGTGTAAGGGGGATTTC
TGTTCATGGGGGTAATGATACCGATGAAACGAGAGAGGATGCTCACGATACGGGTTACTGATGATGAACA
TGCCCGGTTACTGGAACGTTGTGAGGGTAAACAACTGGCGGTATGGATGCGGCGGGACCAGAGAAAAATC
ACTCAGGGTCAATGCCAGCGCTTCGTTAATACAGATGTAGGTGTTCCACAGGGTAGCCAGCAGCATCCTG
CGATGCAGATCCGGAACATAATGGTGCAGGGCGCTGACTTCCGCGTTTCCAGACTTTACGAAACACGGAA
ACCGAAGACCATTCATGTTGTTGCTCAGGTCGCAGACGTTTTGCAGCAGCAGTCGCTTCACGTTCGCTCG
CGTATCGGTGATTCATTCTGCTAACCAGTAAGGCAACCCCGCCAGCCTAGCCGGGTCCTCAACGACAGGA
GCACGATCATGCGCACCCGTGGGGCCGCCATGCCGGCGATAATGGCCTGCTTCTCGCCGAAACGTTTGGT
GGCGGGACCAGTGACGAAGGCTTGAGCGAGGGCGTGCAAGATTCCGAATACCGCAAGCGACAGGCCGATC
ATCGTCGCGCTCCAGCGAAAGCGGTCCTCGCCGAAAATGACCCAGAGCGCTGCCGGCACCTGTCCTACGA
GTTGCATGATAAAGAAGACAGTCATAAGTGCGGCGACGATAGTCATGCCCCGCGCCCACCGGAAGGAGCT
GACTGGGTTGAAGGCTCTCAAGGGCATCGGTCGAGATCCCGGTGCCTAATGAGTGAGCTAACTTACATTA
ATTGCGTTGCGCTCACTGCCCGCTTTCCAGTCGGGAAACCTGTCGTGCCAGCTGCATTAATGAATCGGCC
AACGCGCGGGGAGAGGCGGTTTGCGTATTGGGCGCCAGGGTGGTTTTTCTTTTCACCAGTGAGACGGGCA
ACAGCTGATTGCCCTTCACCGCCTGGCCCTGAGAGAGTTGCAGCAAGCGGTCCACGCTGGTTTGCCCCAG
CAGGCGAAAATCCTGTTTGATGGTGGTTAACGGCGGGATATAACATGAGCTGTCTTCGGTATCGTCGTAT
CCCACTACCGAGATATCCGCACCAACGCGCAGCCCGGACTCGGTAATGGCGCGCATTGCGCCCAGCGCCA
TCTGATCGTTGGCAACCAGCATCGCAGTGGGAACGATGCCCTCATTCAGCATTTGCATGGTTTGTTGAAA
ACCGGACATGGCACTCCAGTCGCCTTCCCGTTCCGCTATCGGCTGAATTTGATTGCGAGTGAGATATTTA
TGCCAGCCAGCCAGACGCAGACGCGCCGAGACAGAACTTAATGGGCCCGCTAACAGCGCGATTTGCTGGT
GACCCAATGCGACCAGATGCTCCACGCCCAGTCGCGTACCGTCTTCATGGGAGAAAATAATACTGTTGAT
GGGTGTCTGGTCAGAGACATCAAGAAATAACGCCGGAACATTAGTGCAGGCAGCTTCCACAGCAATGGCA
TCCTGGTCATCCAGCGGATAGTTAATGATCAGCCCACTGACGCGTTGCGCGAGAAGATTGTGCACCGCCG
CTTTACAGGCTTCGACGCCGCTTCGTTCTACCATCGACACCACCACGCTGGCACCCAGTTGATCGGCGCG
AGATTTAATCGCCGCGACAATTTGCGACGGCGCGTGCAGGGCCAGACTGGAGGTGGCAACGCCAATCAGC
AACGACTGTTTGCCCGCCAGTTGTTGTGCCACGCGGTTGGGAATGTAATTCAGCTCCGCCATCGCCGCTT
CCACTTTTTCCCGCGTTTTCGCAGAAACGTGGCTGGCCTGGTTCACCACGCGGGAAACGGTCTGATAAGA
GACACCGGCATACTCTGCGACATCGTATAACGTTACTGGTTTCACATTCACCACCCTGAATTGACTCTCT
TCCGGGCGCTATCATGCCATACCGCGAAAGGTTTTGCGCCATTCGATGGTGTCCGGGATCTCGACGCTCT
CCCTTATGCGACTCCTGCATTAGGAAGCAGCCCAGTAGTAGGTTGAGGCCGTTGAGCACCGCCGCCGCAA
GGAATGGTGCATGCAAGGAGATGGCGCCCAACAGTCCCCCGGCCACGGGGCCTGCCACCATACCCACGCC
GAAACAAGCGCTCATGAGCCCGAAGTGGCGAGCCCGATCTTCCCCATCGGTGATGTCGGCGATATAGGCG
CCAGCAACCGCACCTGTGGCGCCGGTGATGCCGGCCACGATGCGTCCGGCGTAGAGGATCGAGATCTCGA
TCCCGCGAAAT
