Features (pLannotate 1.2.2; 13 found; start..end, strand, type, name):
      1..19      +  promoter       T7 promoter: promoter for bacteriophage T7 RNA polymerase
     20..44      +  protein_bind   lac operator: The lac repressor binds to the lac operator to inhibit transcription in E. coli. This inhibition can be relieved by adding lactose or isopropyl-β-D-thiogalactopyranoside (IPTG). lac repressor encoded by lacI
     59..81      +  RBS            RBS: efficient ribosome binding site from bacteriophage T7 gene 10 (Olins and Rangwala, 1989)
   1418..1444    +  CDS            9xHis: 9xHis affinity tag
   1457..1506    +  CDS            SET1 (fragment): solubility-enhancement tag derived from T7 phage gene 10B
   1514..1561    +  terminator     T7 terminator: transcription terminator for bacteriophage T7 RNA polymerase
   1598..2026    +  rep_origin     f1 ori (sequence partly withheld): f1 bacteriophage origin of replication; arrow indicates direction of (+) strand synthesis
   2079..2183    +  promoter       AmpR promoter: bla
   2184..3044    +  CDS            AmpR: β-lactamase; bla; confers resistance to ampicillin, carbenicillin, and related antibiotics
   3215..3346    +  rep_origin     ori (fragment): high-copy-number ColE1/pMB1/pBR322/pUC origin of replication
   3347..3947    -  CDS            lacI (fragment): lac repressor; lacI; The lac repressor binds to the lac operator to inhibit transcription in E. coli. This inhibition can be relieved by adding lactose or isopropyl-β-D-thiogalactopyranoside (IPTG).
   3948..4025    -  promoter       lacI promoter: lacI
   4033..4312    -  CDS            TcR (fragment): tetracycline efflux protein; tet; confers resistance to tetracycline
>Addgene plasmid #163271 | B9NTK7 Sequencing Result | analyzer sequence | sequence record 337293
TAATACGACTCACTATAGGGGAATTGTGAGCGGATAACAATTCCCCTCTAGAAATAATTTTGTTTAACTT
TAAGAAGGAGATATACATATGGTTGTTGTCGGTTCAGGTCCCATAGGTGCAGTCGCCGCCCGTCGTATTG
CAGAGACAGGTCAGGCAGTAACGGTTTTGGAGTCTGGACAAGCTATCAGTGACCCGCCTGGCTCACACGT
CCGTAATCAGGCACGTTTCCAACAAGACCCAGACTCTTATCTAGCAGGTATTGCAGCCGAATTTCGATAT
TTTGATCAGACTGCAGCACCTCGAGGTCTACCTGGAGCTTGTATTACCGCAGCAGTTGGCGGTCAGGGAG
TTCTTTGGACAAATAATTGTCCACGTCCGACTGTTTCGGAGAGGGGTGGATTGCTATCGGCTGCTGAATG
GGATCGTTATTTAGGTGATGCTGAAAGGTACCTAGGTGTAGCTGATGAAACTTTCGCAGGATCTGTCCGT
CAGCAGAGGATCCTACAGCGTCTAGGACCCACATTGACTGCTGCCGGAAGAGAAATCCGTGAGCAGCCTA
TGGCCGGTAGATTGGTCGATGCTGGGACTATACACTATGCTGCCACGCAGGATATACTCTCGGGAACTGG
AGTTAGAATTGAGACGGGAGATGTTCAGAGAATAGTCTTGGATCAAGGCAGGGTCCGAGGTGTTCAGTTA
GCTGACGGAGCAATGTTAGAGACATCCGCCGTAGTAGTTGCCGCTGGTGCATTTGGAACTCCTATCCTAT
TACATAGATCCGGAATTAGACCAAAGGCACTTGGACGATACCTCACATATCATCCCGTTTTGTACAGTCA
GTTGGTTCTAGATCCACAGTTATGCGGTGGTGCAGATGACCTGCCCCCGCGTTTATGGATTCCACCGGCC
CACGGTGCTCCTTGGAATACTATGGTACTACGTGACACTAACCCTGCCCAACCATCGCCGCCGGACATAG
ATGTTCCTTGCGCCCAATTGGTAGAAATGCAATCTTTCTGTCCAGTGGACAATCATCCAGATAATACAAT
GACAATTACAGATTCTGGCGCTGTTCATTTCGACGTGCCTCTGCGAGAGGCTGATCACGCCAGGATGGCC
AGTGTTCTTGCTGACCAACATGAACTCGCCGCTGCCTTGGGCCGTTTCAGAGCAGGAATCGAACCGCAGT
GGATGACTTTAGGATTTGCTCATGTTATGGGAACTTGCAGAATGGGAGCCCACGACGATGGGACCTGTGT
GACTGACGAATTTGGTCAGGTCTGGGGAACGGAGAACTTGTACCTAGCCACTGTTGGAGTCATACCTACT
GCCCTTGCTGTTAACCCTACTCTTACAGGTGCTGCACTCGCTATTCGTTCTGCTGACCGATTGCTCGCCG
GTGCAGCAGCTTTAGAACACCACCATCACCACCACCACCACCACCACTGAGATCCGGCTGCTAACAAAGC
CCGAAAGGAAGCTGAGTTGGCTGCTGCCACCGCTGAGCAATAACTAGCATAACCCCTTGGGGCCTCTAAA
CGGGTCTTGAGGGGTTTTTTGCTGAAAGGAGGAACTATATCCGGATTGGCGAATGGG
[124 nt withheld, positions 1598-1721]
C
[91 nt withheld, positions 1723-1813]
A
[49 nt withheld, positions 1815-1863]
CCTTTGACGTTGGAGTCCACGTTCTTT
[37 nt withheld, positions 1891-1927]
ACCCTATCTCGGTCTATTCTTTTGATTTATAAGGGATTTTGCCGATTTCGGCCTATTGGTTAAAAAATGA
GCTGATTTAACAAAAATTTAACGCGAATTTTAACAAAATATTAACGCTTACAATTTAGGTGGCACTTTTC
GGGGAAATGTGCGCGGAACCCCTATTTGTTTATTTTTCTAAATACATTCAAATATGTATCCGCTCATGAG
ACAATAACCCTGATAAATGCTTCAATAATATTGAAAAAGGAAGAGTATGAGTATTCAACATTTCCGTGTC
GCCCTTATTCCCTTTTTTGCGGCATTTTGCCTTCCTGTTTTTGCTCACCCAGAAACGCTGGTGAAAGTAA
AAGATGCTGAAGATCAGTTGGGTGCACGAGTGGGTTACATCGAACTGGATCTCAACAGCGGTAAGATCCT
TGAGAGTTTTCGCCCCGAAGAACGTTTTCCAATGATGAGCACTTTTAAAGTTCTGCTATGTGGCGCGGTA
TTATCCCGTATTGACGCCGGGCAAGAGCAACTCGGTCGCCGCATACACTATTCTCAGAATGACTTGGTTG
AGTACTCACCAGTCACAGAAAAGCATCTTACGGATGGCATGACAGTAAGAGAATTATGCAGTGCTGCCAT
AACCATGAGTGATAACACTGCGGCCAACTTACTTCTGACAACGATCGGAGGACCGAAGGAGCTAACCGCT
TTTTTGCACAACATGGGGGATCATGTAACTCGCCTTGATCGTTGGGAACCGGAGCTGAATGAAGCCATAC
CAAACGACGAGCGTGACACCACGATGCCTGCAGCAATGGCAACAACGTTGCGCAAACTATTAACTGGCGA
ACTACTTACTCTAGCTTCCCGGCAACAATTAATAGACTGGATGGAGGCGGATAAAGTTGCAGGACCACTT
CTGCGCTCGGCCCTTCCGGCTGGCTGGTTTATTGCTGATAAATCTGGAGCCGGTGAGCGTGGGTCTCGCG
GTATCATTGCAGCACTGGGGCCAGATGGTAAGCCCTCCCGTATCGTAGTTATCTACACGACGGGGAGTCA
GGCAACTATGGATGAACGAAATAGACAGATCGCTGAGATAGGTGCCTCACTGATTAAGCATTGGTAACTG
TCAGACCAAGTTTACTCATATATACTTTAGATTGATTTAAAACTTCATTTTTAATTTAAAAGGATCTAGG
TGAAGATCCTTTTTGATAATCTCATGACCAAAATCCCTTAACGTGAGTTTTCGTTCCACTGAGCGTCAGA
CCCCGTAGAAAAGATCAAAGGATCTTCTTGAGATCCTTTTTTTCTGCGCGTAATCTGCTGCTTGCAAACA
AAAAAACCACCGCTACCAGCGGTGGTTTGTTTGCCGGATCAAGAGCTACCAACTCTTTTTCCGAAGGTAA
CTGGCTTCAGCAGAGCGCAAGCCAGCCAGACGCAGACGCGCCGAGACAGAACTTAATGGGCCCGCTAACA
GCGCGATTTGCTGGTGACCCAATGCGACCAGATGCTCCACGCCCAGTCGCGTACCGTCTTCATGGGAGAA
AATAATACTGTTGATGGGTGTCTGGTCAGAGACATCAAGAAATAACGCCGGAACATTAGTGCAGGCAGCT
TCCACAGCAATGGCATCCTGGTCATCCAGCGGATAGTTAATGATCAGCCCACTGACGCGTTGCGCGAGAA
GATTGTGCACCGCCGCTTTACAGGCTTCGACGCCGCTTCGTTCTACCATCGACACCACCACGCTGGCACC
CAGTTGATCGGCGCGAGATTTAATCGCCGCGACAATTTGCGACGGCGCGTGCAGGGCCAGACTGGAGGTG
GCAACGCCAATCAGCAACGACTGTTTGCCCGCCAGTTGTTGTGCCACGCGGTTGGGAATGTAATTCAGCT
CCGCCATCGCCGCTTCCACTTTTTCCCGCGTTTTCGCAGAAACGTGGCTGGCCTGGTTCACCACGCGGGA
AACGGTCTGATAAGAGACACCGGCATACTCTGCGACATCGTATAACGTTACTGGTTTCACATTCACCACC
CTGAATTGACTCTCTTCCGGGCGCTATCATGCCATACCGCGAAAGGTTTTGCGCCATTCGATGGTGTCCG
GGATCTCGACGCTCTCCCTTATGCGACTCCTGCATTAGGAAGCAGCCCAGTAGTAGGTTGAGGCCGTTGA
GCACCGCCGCCGCAAGGAATGGTGCATGCAAGGAGATGGCGCCCAACAGTCCCCCGGCCACGGGGCCTGC
CACCATACCCACGCCGAAACAAGCGCTCATGAGCCCGAAGTGGCGAGCCCGATCTTCCCCATCGGTGATG
TCGGCGATATAGGCGCCAGCAACCGCACCTGTGGCGCCGGTGATGCCGGCCACGATGCGTCCGGCGTAGA
GGATCGAGATCTCGATCCCGCGAAAT
