>Addgene plasmid #163271 | B9NTK7 | depositor partial sequence | sequence record 316416 | insert gene sequence
ATGGAAATGCCTAAACCATCACCCGACGTGCTGCGCCGTAAAGGGGCGGTTGTAGCACGCTTGAGCCAAG
TTCTGCCGCAGGATGCCATTATCCAGGATGAAGCGGAGACGCGCGCATACGAGTGCGACGCGCTGACTGC
CTATAAGTGTGCGCCCATGATCGCGGTTTTACCCTCTACTACTCAACAAGTTTCTGACGTATTACGTATT
TGTCACGAAGAGGGCGTGCCTGTTGTCCCACGCGGAGCAGGAACGAGCCTGGCGGGTGGAGCGTTACCGA
CTGCAGACTGCGTTATCCTGGGCGTTGCTCGTATGAATGACGTGCTTGAGGTGGATTATGATAACCGTTT
TATTCGTGTCCAGACAGGCCGTACCAATTTGTCGGTGACCGGGGCGGTGGAAGAAGAGGACTTCTTCTAT
GCCCCAGATCCTTCTTCACAGTTAGCATGCGCTATTGCGGGGAATATCGCCATGAACTCGGGTGGTGCCC
ATTGCCTGAAATACGGGGTTACTACTAACAACTTGATGGGCGTGACAATGGTCATGATGGACGGCACAGT
TGTTGAAATCGGCGGCGCGTATCTCGATGCAGGTGGCTTGGATTTGCTTGGTGTCATTTGCGGGTCGGAA
GGGCAGCTTGGTGTTGTAACCGAGGCCACTCTCCGTATTCTGCGCAAGCCTGAAGGTGCGCGCCCAGTCC
TGATGGGTTTCGACGATAACGAGGTTGCCGGACAATGTGTGTCGGATATCATCAAATCGGGTATTCTCCC
GGTCGCTATCGAGTTTATGGATCGCCTTTGCATTCAGGCCTCGGAAAAGTTCGCACAAGCCGGGTACCCT
GATTGCGAGGCTCTTCTGATCGTAGAGGTCGAGGGCTCTGAGGCGGAAATCGACTCGCAGTTATCAAAGA
TTGTGGAAATTGCGAAGCGCCATAACCCGGTGGAGCTGCGTGAGTCGCGTTCTGCCGAGGAGTCAGCGCG
CATCTGGCTTGGACGTAAGTCGGCTTTCGGTGCGATGGGACAGCTGAATGACTACATGTGCCTCGATGGG
ACGATTCCAGTGTCATCACTGCCGTTTGTTCTGCGTCGTATTGGCGAGCTGTCCAAAGATTACGGTTTAC
CGGTGGGAAACGTATTTCATGCAGGAGACGGGAATATGCATCCCCTCATCTTATTTGATGCGAACAAGCC
GGGCGATTTAGAGAAATGCGAGGCCTTCGGTGCCGATATTCTTACTTTGTGCGTAGATGCCGGTGGATGT
CTGACTGGGGAGCACGGAGTCGGCATTGAAAAGCGCGACCTGATGACGCATCAGTATACGCCCCAAGATT
TAGAGGCCCAGATGGCCGTAAAAGACGTTTTCGATCCGGGCTGGCTTTTAAATCCGGCCAAGGTGTTTCC
GCTGGCGGCGTCAGAGCCACGTCGTATGGCCGCGGAAGCCGCAGCACTCGAGCATCATCACCAT
